Addgene plasmid #244055: mCherry_ALFA_H2B
Purpose: anchoring mCherry-1x ALFAto the chromatin/nucleus
Depositing lab: Markus Affolter. Depositing organization: University of Basel. Publication: Protein manipulation using single copies of short peptide tags in cultured cells and in Drosophila melanogaster. Vigano MA, Ell CM, Kustermann MMM, Aguilar G, Matsuda S, Zhao N, Stasevich TJ, Affolter M, Pyrowolakis G. Development. 2021 Mar 16;148(6):dev191700. doi: 10.1242/dev.191700. PubMed 33593816.
Backbone
  Vector backbone: pcDNA4TO?
  Vector type: Mammalian Expression
Growth in bacteria
  Bacterial resistance: Ampicillin, 100 μg/mL
  Growth temperature: 37°C
  Growth strain: DH5alpha
  Copy number: High Copy
Gene/Insert
  Gene/Insert name: mCherry-ALFA-HIST1H2BJ
  Species: H. sapiens (human)
  Tag / fusion protein: mCherry-ALFA (N terminal on insert)
  Cloning method: Restriction Enzyme; 5′ cloning site Unknown (unknown if destroyed)
Terms and licenses: Academic/Nonprofit Terms; Industry Terms: Not Available to Industry
How to cite: mCherry_ALFA_H2B was a gift from Markus Affolter (Addgene plasmid # 244055 ; http://n2t.net/addgene:244055 ; RRID:Addgene_244055)
