[The description below was written by a language model from this plasmid's Addgene catalogue record and pLannotate feature annotations shown in this document.]
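Description:
mCherry_ALFA_H2B is a mammalian expression plasmid that produces a red fluorescent, ALFA-tagged histone H2B, so that mCherry carrying a single copy of the ALFA peptide tag is anchored to chromatin in the nucleus. The backbone is recorded only tentatively as pcDNA4/TO. The feature table fits that attribution: the CMV immediate early enhancer and promoter are followed directly by two short tet operator matches, the arrangement of a CMV/TetO2 promoter. Such a promoter is constitutive in ordinary cells and becomes tetracycline-regulated only where the Tet repressor is present. Downstream lies the mCherry coding sequence, a short unannotated gap that presumably holds the ALFA tag and linker, and then human H2B (HIST1H2BJ). The transcript is terminated by the bGH polyadenylation signal.

In bacteria the plasmid is maintained at high copy from a ColE1/pUC-type origin and selected with ampicillin through the bla gene. An f1 origin is also present. For mammalian selection, an SV40 early promoter drives a puromycin N-acetyltransferase gene ending at the SV40 poly(A) signal. Only a fragment of a bleomycin-family resistance gene remains after it, which suggests the backbone's original selection marker was replaced by PuroR, though the record does not say so. Remnants of lac promoter, operator and lacI sequences are backbone leftovers.

The associated work concerns protein manipulation using single copies of short peptide tags in cultured cells and Drosophila. In that context, the construct likely serves as a localised, visible bait or target to test whether ALFA-binding reagents are recruited to the nucleus.
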