Features (pLannotate 1.2.2; 22 found; start..end, strand, type, name):
     28..80      -  misc_feature   bom (fragment): basis of mobility region from pBR322
    235..614     +  enhancer       CMV enhancer: human cytomegalovirus immediate early enhancer
    615..818     +  promoter       CMV promoter: human cytomegalovirus (CMV) immediate early promoter
    820..839     +  promoter       PLtetO-1 promoter (fragment): modified phage lambda PL promoter with tet operator sites (Lutz and Bujard, 1997)
    841..860     +  promoter       PLtetO-1 promoter (fragment): modified phage lambda PL promoter with tet operator sites (Lutz and Bujard, 1997)
    868..901     +  promoter       TRE3GV promoter (fragment): 3rd-generation Tet-responsive promoter that can be activated by binding of Tet-On® 3G, optimized for retroviral and lentiviral vectors
    996..1703    +  CDS            mCherry: mCherry is a basic (constitutively fluorescent) red fluorescent protein published in 2004, derived from Discosoma sp.. It is reported to be a very rapidly-maturing monomer with low acid sensitivity.
   1764..2142    +  CDS            H2B (fragment): human histone H2B; HIST1H2BJ
   2188..2412    +  polyA_signal   bGH poly(A) signal: bovine growth hormone polyadenylation signal
   2416..2437    +  promoter       SV40 promoter (fragment): SV40 enhancer and early promoter
   2458..2886    +  rep_origin     f1 ori (sequence partly withheld): f1 bacteriophage origin of replication; arrow indicates direction of (+) strand synthesis
   2900..3229    +  promoter       SV40 promoter: SV40 enhancer and early promoter
   3292..3891    +  CDS            PuroR: puromycin N-acetyltransferase; pac from Streptomyces alboniger; confers resistance to puromycin
   3951..4109    +  CDS            ble (fragment): BLE_KLEPN - Experimental evidence at protein level: Swiss-Prot protein existence level 1. Binding protein with a strong affinity to the bleomycin family of antibiotics. Binds to CL990; an antimitotic-antibiotic compound. From Klebsiella pneumoniae.
   4104..4225    +  polyA_signal   SV40 poly(A) signal: SV40 polyadenylation signal
   4298..4314    -  protein_bind   lac operator: The lac repressor binds to the lac operator to inhibit transcription in E. coli. This inhibition can be relieved by adding lactose or isopropyl-β-D-thiogalactopyranoside (IPTG). lac repressor encoded by lacI
   4322..4352    -  promoter       lac promoter: promoter for the E. coli lac operon
   4367..4388    -  protein_bind   CAP binding site: CAP binding activates transcription in the presence of cAMP. E. coli catabolite activator protein
   4401..4493    -  CDS            lacI (fragment): lac repressor; lacI; The lac repressor binds to the lac operator to inhibit transcription in E. coli. This inhibition can be relieved by adding lactose or isopropyl-β-D-thiogalactopyranoside (IPTG).
   4676..5264    -  rep_origin     ori: high-copy-number ColE1/pMB1/pBR322/pUC origin of replication
   5435..6295    -  CDS            AmpR: β-lactamase; bla; confers resistance to ampicillin, carbenicillin, and related antibiotics
   6296..6400    -  promoter       AmpR promoter: bla
>Addgene plasmid #244055 | mCherry_ALFA_H2B | addgene full sequence | sequence record 491087 | Addgene NGS Result
GACGGATCGGGAGATCTCCCGATCCCCTATGGTGCACTCTCAGTACAATCTGCTCTGATGCCGCATAGTT
AAGCCAGTATCTGCTCCCTGCTTGTGTGTTGGAGGTCGCTGAGTAGTGCGCGAGCAAAATTTAAGCTACA
ACAAGGCAAGGCTTGACCGACAATTGCATGAAGAATCTGCTTAGGGTTAGGCGTTTTGCGCTGCTTCGCG
ATGTACGGGCCAGATATACGCGTTGACATTGATTATTGACTAGTTATTAATAGTAATCAATTACGGGGTC
ATTAGTTCATAGCCCATATATGGAGTTCCGCGTTACATAACTTACGGTAAATGGCCCGCCTGGCTGACCG
CCCAACGACCCCCGCCCATTGACGTCAATAATGACGTATGTTCCCATAGTAACGCCAATAGGGACTTTCC
ATTGACGTCAATGGGTGGAGTATTTACGGTAAACTGCCCACTTGGCAGTACATCAAGTGTATCATATGCC
AAGTACGCCCCCTATTGACGTCAATGACGGTAAATGGCCCGCCTGGCATTATGCCCAGTACATGACCTTA
TGGGACTTTCCTACTTGGCAGTACATCTACGTATTAGTCATCGCTATTACCATGGTGATGCGGTTTTGGC
AGTACATCAATGGGCGTGGATAGCGGTTTGACTCACGGGGATTTCCAAGTCTCCACCCCATTGACGTCAA
TGGGAGTTTGTTTTGGCACCAAAATCAACGGGACTTTCCAAAATGTCGTAACAACTCCGCCCCATTGACG
CAAATGGGCGGTAGGCGTGTACGGTGGGAGGTCTATATAAGCAGAGCTCTCCCTATCAGTGATAGAGATC
TCCCTATCAGTGATAGAGATCGTCGACGAGCTCGTTTAGTGAACCGTCAGATCGCCTGGAGACGCCATCC
ACGCTGTTTTGACCTCCATAGAAGACACCGGGACCGATCCAGCCTCCGGACTCTAGCGTTTAAACTTAAG
CTTGGTACCGCCACCATGGTGAGCAAGGGCGAGGAGGATAACATGGCCATCATCAAGGAGTTCATGCGCT
TCAAGGTGCACATGGAGGGCTCCGTGAACGGCCACGAGTTCGAGATCGAGGGCGAGGGCGAGGGCCGCCC
CTACGAGGGCACCCAGACCGCCAAGCTGAAGGTGACCAAGGGTGGCCCCCTGCCCTTCGCCTGGGACATC
CTGTCCCCTCAGTTCATGTACGGCTCCAAGGCCTACGTGAAGCACCCCGCCGACATCCCCGACTACTTGA
AGCTGTCCTTCTCCGAGGGCTTCAAGTGGGAGCGCGTGATGAACTTCGAGGACGGCGGCGTGGTGACCGT
GACCCAGGACTCCTCCCTGCAGGACGGCGAGTTCATCTACAAGGTGAAGCTGCGCGGCACCAACTTCCCC
TCCGACGGCCCCGTAATGCAGAAGAAGACCATGGGCTGGGAGGCCTCCTCCGAGCGGATGTACCCCGAGG
ACGGCGCCCTGAAGGGCGAGATCAAGCAGAGGCTGAAGCTGAAGGACGGCGGCCACTACGACGCTGAGGT
CAAGACCACCTACAAGGCCAAGAAGCCCGTGCAGCTGCCCGGCGCCTACAACGTCAACATCAAGTTGGAC
ATCACCTCCCACAACGAGGACTACACCATCGTGGAACAGTACGAACGCGCCGAGGGCCGCCACTCCACCG
GCGGCATGGACGAGCTGTACAAGGATATCCCATCACGTTTGGAAGAGGAACTGAGACGCCGCTTAACTGA
ACCTGGCGATATCATGCCAGAGCCAGCGAAGTCTGCTCCCGCCCCGAAAAAGGGCTCCAAGAAGGCGGTG
ACTAAGGCGCAGAAGAAAGGCGGCAAGAAGCGCAAGCGCAGCCGCAAGGAGAGCTATTCCATCTATGTGT
ACAAGGTTCTGAAGCAGGTCCACCCTGACACCGGCATTTCGTCCAAGGCCATGGGCATCATGAATTCGTT
TGTGAACGACATTTTCGAGCGCATCGCAGGTGAGGCTTCCCGCCTGGCGCATTACAACAAGCGCTCGACC
ATCACCTCCAGGGAGATCCAGACGGCCGTGCGCCTGCTGCTGCCTGGGGAGTTGGCCAAGCACGCCGTGT
CCGAGGGTACTAAGGCCATCACCAAGTACACCAGCGCTAAGTGACTCGAGTCTAGAGGGCCCGTTTAAAC
CCGCTGATCAGCCTCGACTGTGCCTTCTAGTTGCCAGCCATCTGTTGTTTGCCCCTCCCCCGTGCCTTCC
TTGACCCTGGAAGGTGCCACTCCCACTGTCCTTTCCTAATAAAATGAGGAAATTGCATCGCATTGTCTGA
GTAGGTGTCATTCTATTCTGGGGGGTGGGGTGGGGCAGGACAGCAAGGGGGAGGATTGGGAAGACAATAG
CAGGCATGCTGGGGATGCGGTGGGCTCTATGGCTTCTGAGGCGGAAAGAACCAGCTGGGGCTCTAGGGGG
TATCCCC
[124 nt withheld, positions 2458-2581]
C
[91 nt withheld, positions 2583-2673]
A
[49 nt withheld, positions 2675-2723]
CCTTTGACGTTGGAGTCCACGTTCTTT
[37 nt withheld, positions 2751-2787]
ACCCTATCTCGGTCTATTCTTTTGATTTATAAGGGATTTTGCCGATTTCGGCCTATTGGTTAAAAAATGA
GCTGATTTAACAAAAATTTAACGCGAATTAATTCTGTGGAATGTGTGTCAGTTAGGGTGTGGAAAGTCCC
CAGGCTCCCCAGCAGGCAGAAGTATGCAAAGCATGCATCTCAATTAGTCAGCAACCAGGTGTGGAAAGTC
CCCAGGCTCCCCAGCAGGCAGAAGTATGCAAAGCATGCATCTCAATTAGTCAGCAACCATAGTCCCGCCC
CTAACTCCGCCCATCCCGCCCCTAACTCCGCCCAGTTCCGCCCATTCTCCGCCCCATGGCTGACTAATTT
TTTTTATTTATGCAGAGGCCGAGGCCGCCTCTGCCTCTGAGCTATTCCAGAAGTAGTGAGGAGGCTTTTT
TGGAGGCCTAGGCTTTTGCAAAAAGCTCCCGGGAGCTTGTATATCCATTTTCGGATCTGATCAAGAGACA
GGATGAAGCTTACCATGACCGAGTACAAGCCCACGGTGCGCCTCGCCACCCGCGACGACGTCCCCAGGGC
CGTACGCACCCTCGCCGCCGCGTTCGCCGACTACCCCGCCACGCGCCACACCGTCGACCCGGACCGCCAC
ATCGAGCGGGTCACCGAGCTGCAAGAACTCTTCCTCACGCGCGTCGGGCTCGACATCGGCAAGGTGTGGG
TCGCGGACGACGGCGCCGCGGTGGCGGTCTGGACCACGCCGGAGAGCGTCGAAGCGGGGGCGGTGTTCGC
CGAGATCGGCCCGCGCATGGCCGAGTTGAGCGGTTCCCGGCTGGCCGCGCAGCAACAGATGGAAGGCCTC
CTGGCGCCGCACCGGCCCAAGGAGCCCGCGTGGTTCCTGGCCACCGTCGGCGTCTCGCCCGACCACCAGG
GCAAGGGTCTGGGCAGCGCCGTCGTGCTCCCCGGAGTGGAGGCGGCCGAGCGCGCCGGGGTGCCCGCCTT
CCTGGAGACCTCCGCGCCCCGCAACCTCCCCTTCTACGAGCGGCTCGGCTTCACCGTCACCGCCGACGTC
GAGGTGCCCGAAGGACCGCGCACCTGGTGCATGACCCGCAAGCCCGGTGCCTGACGCCCGCCCCACGACC
CGCAGCGCCCGACCGAAAGGAGCGCACGACCCCATGCATCGAAATGACCGACCAAGCGACGCCCAACCTG
CCATCACGAGATTTCGATTCCACCGCCGCCTTCTATGAAAGGTTGGGCTTCGGAATCGTTTTCCGGGACG
CCGGCTGGATGATCCTCCAGCGCGGGGATCTCATGCTGGAGTTCTTCGCCCACCCCAACTTGTTTATTGC
AGCTTATAATGGTTACAAATAAAGCAATAGCATCACAAATTTCACAAATAAAGCATTTTTTTCACTGCAT
TCTAGTTGTGGTTTGTCCAAACTCATCAATGTATCTTATCATGTCTGTATACCGTCGACCTCTAGCTAGA
GCTTGGCGTAATCATGGTCATAGCTGTTTCCTGTGTGAAATTGTTATCCGCTCACAATTCCACACAACAT
ACGAGCCGGAAGCATAAAGTGTAAAGCCTGGGGTGCCTAATGAGTGAGCTAACTCACATTAATTGCGTTG
CGCTCACTGCCCGCTTTCCAGTCGGGAAACCTGTCGTGCCAGCTGCATTAATGAATCGGCCAACGCGCGG
GGAGAGGCGGTTTGCGTATTGGGCGCTCTTCCGCTTCCTCGCTCACTGACTCGCTGCGCTCGGTCGTTCG
GCTGCGGCGAGCGGTATCAGCTCACTCAAAGGCGGTAATACGGTTATCCACAGAATCAGGGGATAACGCA
GGAAAGAACATGTGAGCAAAAGGCCAGCAAAAGGCCAGGAACCGTAAAAAGGCCGCGTTGCTGGCGTTTT
TCCATAGGCTCCGCCCCCCTGACGAGCATCACAAAAATCGACGCTCAAGTCAGAGGTGGCGAAACCCGAC
AGGACTATAAAGATACCAGGCGTTTCCCCCTGGAAGCTCCCTCGTGCGCTCTCCTGTTCCGACCCTGCCG
CTTACCGGATACCTGTCCGCCTTTCTCCCTTCGGGAAGCGTGGCGCTTTCTCATAGCTCACGCTGTAGGT
ATCTCAGTTCGGTGTAGGTCGTTCGCTCCAAGCTGGGCTGTGTGCACGAACCCCCCGTTCAGCCCGACCG
CTGCGCCTTATCCGGTAACTATCGTCTTGAGTCCAACCCGGTAAGACACGACTTATCGCCACTGGCAGCA
GCCACTGGTAACAGGATTAGCAGAGCGAGGTATGTAGGCGGTGCTACAGAGTTCTTGAAGTGGTGGCCTA
ACTACGGCTACACTAGAAGAACAGTATTTGGTATCTGCGCTCTGCTGAAGCCAGTTACCTTCGGAAAAAG
AGTTGGTAGCTCTTGATCCGGCAAACAAACCACCGCTGGTAGCGGTGGTTTTTTTGTTTGCAAGCAGCAG
ATTACGCGCAGAAAAAAAGGATCTCAAGAAGATCCTTTGATCTTTTCTACGGGGTCTGACGCTCAGTGGA
ACGAAAACTCACGTTAAGGGATTTTGGTCATGAGATTATCAAAAAGGATCTTCACCTAGATCCTTTTAAA
TTAAAAATGAAGTTTTAAATCAATCTAAAGTATATATGAGTAAACTTGGTCTGACAGTTACCAATGCTTA
ATCAGTGAGGCACCTATCTCAGCGATCTGTCTATTTCGTTCATCCATAGTTGCCTGACTCCCCGTCGTGT
AGATAACTACGATACGGGAGGGCTTACCATCTGGCCCCAGTGCTGCAATGATACCGCGAGACCCACGCTC
ACCGGCTCCAGATTTATCAGCAATAAACCAGCCAGCCGGAAGGGCCGAGCGCAGAAGTGGTCCTGCAACT
TTATCCGCCTCCATCCAGTCTATTAATTGTTGCCGGGAAGCTAGAGTAAGTAGTTCGCCAGTTAATAGTT
TGCGCAACGTTGTTGCCATTGCTACAGGCATCGTGGTGTCACGCTCGTCGTTTGGTATGGCTTCATTCAG
CTCCGGTTCCCAACGATCAAGGCGAGTTACATGATCCCCCATGTTGTGCAAAAAAGCGGTTAGCTCCTTC
GGTCCTCCGATCGTTGTCAGAAGTAAGTTGGCCGCAGTGTTATCACTCATGGTTATGGCAGCACTGCATA
ATTCTCTTACTGTCATGCCATCCGTAAGATGCTTTTCTGTGACTGGTGAGTACTCAACCAAGTCATTCTG
AGAATAGTGTATGCGGCGACCGAGTTGCTCTTGCCCGGCGTCAATACGGGATAATACCGCGCCACATAGC
AGAACTTTAAAAGTGCTCATCATTGGAAAACGTTCTTCGGGGCGAAAACTCTCAAGGATCTTACCGCTGT
TGAGATCCAGTTCGATGTAACCCACTCGTGCACCCAACTGATCTTCAGCATCTTTTACTTTCACCAGCGT
TTCTGGGTGAGCAAAAACAGGAAGGCAAAATGCCGCAAAAAAGGGAATAAGGGCGACACGGAAATGTTGA
ATACTCATACTCTTCCTTTTTCAATATTATTGAAGCATTTATCAGGGTTATTGTCTCATGAGCGGATACA
TATTTGAATGTATTTAGAAAAATAAACAAATAGGGGTTCCGCGCACATTTCCCCGAAAAGTGCCACCTGA
CGTC
